Addgene plasmid #244570: CL20_mEGFP_FOidr_018
Purpose: Express mEGFP-tagged intrinsically disordered protein (IDR), FOidr_018, derived from human fusion protein BCR_ABL1; BCR_JAK2
Depositing lab: Richard Kriwacki. Depositing organization: St. Jude Children's Research Hospital. Publication: Proteome-wide computational analyses reveal links between protein condensate formation and RNA biology. Maiti S, Tripathi S, Baggett DW, Phillips AH, Park CG, Wang J, Wahiduzzaman, Freyaldenhoven WT, Kinger S, Pioso BJ, Bollinger JC, Somjee R, Lang B, Babu MM, Kriwacki RW. Sci Adv. 2025 Dec 5;11(49):eady1420. doi: 10.1126/sciadv.ady1420. Epub 2025 Dec 3. PubMed 41337585.
Backbone
  Vector backbone: CL20
  Vector type: Mammalian Expression
Growth in bacteria
  Bacterial resistance: Ampicillin, 100 μg/mL
  Growth temperature: 37°C
  Growth strain: NEB Stable
  Copy number: High Copy
Gene/Insert
  Gene/Insert name: FOidr_018
  Species: H. sapiens (human)
  Mutation: Unmutated
  Tag / fusion protein: monomeric EGFP (N terminal on insert)
  Cloning method: Restriction Enzyme; 5′ cloning site Unknown (unknown if destroyed)
Terms and licenses: Academic/Nonprofit Terms; Industry Terms: Not Available to Industry
Depositor comments: BCR_ABL1_69_394; BCR_JAK2_69_394
How to cite: CL20_mEGFP_FOidr_018 was a gift from Richard Kriwacki (Addgene plasmid # 244570 ; http://n2t.net/addgene:244570 ; RRID:Addgene_244570)
