[The description below was written by a language model from this plasmid's Addgene catalogue record and pLannotate feature annotations shown in this document.]
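Description:
CL20_mEGFP_FOidr_018 is a mammalian expression plasmid built on the CL20 backbone. The catalogue lists it simply as a mammalian expression vector, but the feature table shows the architecture of a self-inactivating HIV-1 lentiviral transfer vector. A CMV enhancer is fused to a truncated 5' LTR, followed by the Ψ packaging signal with a short gag fragment, the cPPT/CTS, the Rev response element and a ΔU3 3' LTR. A rabbit β-globin polyadenylation signal lies downstream of the 3' LTR. These elements would let the vector genome be transcribed, exported in a Rev-dependent manner and packaged into particles when helper functions are supplied in trans. The deleted U3 leaves expression after integration dependent on the internal promoter. In bacteria the plasmid is maintained through a high-copy ColE1/pUC-type origin and selected with ampicillin via the β-lactamase gene. An SV40 origin and poly(A) signal and residual lac sequences are also present in the backbone.

The payload, placed between the RRE/cPPT region and the 3' LTR, is driven by an internal human CMV immediate-early enhancer and promoter. It encodes monomeric EGFP fused to the N-terminus of FOidr_018, an unmutated human intrinsically disordered region. The depositor describes this region as residues 69–394 of the fusion oncoproteins BCR-ABL1 and BCR-JAK2. The annotation detects it as a fragment of human BCR, consistent with the segment coming from the BCR portion shared by both fusions. No mammalian selection marker is annotated, so mEGFP fluorescence is the readout. The construct is intended to express the tagged IDR in mammalian cells so that its localisation and behaviour can be imaged, and the associated publication concerns protein condensate formation.
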