Features (pLannotate 1.2.2; 29 found; start..end, strand, type, name):
    199..254     -  polyA_signal   β-globin poly(A) signal: rabbit β-globin polyadenylation signal (Gil and Proudfoot, 1987)
    340..475     -  LTR            3' LTR (ΔU3) (fragment): self-inactivating 3' long terminal repeat (LTR) from HIV-1
    477..545     -  CDS            nef (fragment): NEF_HV1Z2 - Experimental evidence at protein level: Swiss-Prot protein existence level 1. Extracellular Nef protein targets CD4(+) T-lymphocytes for apoptosis by interacting with CXCR4 surface receptors. From Human immunodeficiency virus type 1 group M subtype D (isolate Z2/CDC-Z34) (HIV-1).
    571..1563    -  CDS            BCR (fragment): BCR_HUMAN - Also known as BCR1, D22S11. Experimental evidence at protein level: Swiss-Prot protein existence level 1. Protein with a unique structure having two opposing regulatory activities toward small GTP-binding proteins. The C-terminus is a GTPase-activating protein (GAP) domain which stimulates GTP hydrolysis by RAC1, RAC2 and CDC42. Accelerates the intrinsic rate of GTP hydrolysis of RAC1 or CDC42, leading to down-regulation of the active GTP-bound form (PubMed:7479768, PubMed:1903516, PubMed:17116687). The central Dbl homology (DH) domain functions as guanine nucleotide exchange facto
   1591..2307    -  CDS            mEGFP: mEGFP is a basic (constitutively fluorescent) green fluorescent protein published in 2002, derived from Aequorea victoria. It has moderate acid sensitivity.
   2321..2358    -  misc_feature   MCS (fragment): multiple cloning site
   2357..2373    -  promoter       tight TRE promoter (fragment): Tet-responsive promoter PTight, consisting of seven tet operator sequences followed by the minimal CMV promoter
   2389..2592    -  promoter       CMV promoter: human cytomegalovirus (CMV) immediate early promoter
   2593..2896    -  enhancer       CMV enhancer: human cytomegalovirus immediate early enhancer
   2964..2980    -  misc_feature   MCS (fragment): multiple cloning site
   2980..3005    -  CDS            Rev (fragment): human immunodeficiency virus 1 (HIV-1) Rev protein; rev; enhances nuclear export of unspliced and incompletely spliced viral mRNAs
   3382..3615    -  misc_feature   RRE: The Rev response element (RRE) of HIV-1 allows for Rev-dependent mRNA export from the nucleus to the cytoplasm.
   3749..3832    -  CDS            vif (fragment): VIF_HV1BR - Experimental evidence at protein level: Swiss-Prot protein existence level 1. Counteracts the innate antiviral activity of host APOBEC3F and APOBEC3G. Forms a complex with host APOBEC3F and APOBEC3G thus preventing the entry of these lethally hypermutating enzymes into progeny virions. Recruits an active E3 ubiquitin ligase complex composed of elongin BC, CUL5, and RBX2 to induce polyubiquitination of APOBEC3G and APOBEC3F. In turn, they are directed to the 26S proteasome for degradation. Vif interaction with APOBEC3G also blocks its cytidine deaminase activity in a proteasome-inde
   3975..4092    -  misc_feature   cPPT/CTS: central polypurine tract and central termination sequence of HIV-1
   4241..4600    -  CDS            HIV-1 gag (fragment): gag protein from human immunodeficiency virus 1; gag
   4584..4709    -  misc_feature   HIV-1 Ψ: packaging signal of human immunodeficiency virus type 1
   4756..5013    -  LTR            5' LTR (truncated): truncated 5' long terminal repeat (LTR) from HIV-1
   5015..5394    -  enhancer       CMV enhancer: human cytomegalovirus immediate early enhancer
   5425..5529    +  promoter       AmpR promoter: bla
   5530..6390    +  CDS            AmpR: β-lactamase; bla; confers resistance to ampicillin, carbenicillin, and related antibiotics
   6561..7149    +  rep_origin     ori: high-copy-number ColE1/pMB1/pBR322/pUC origin of replication
   7332..7386    +  CDS            lacI (fragment): lac repressor; lacI; The lac repressor binds to the lac operator to inhibit transcription in E. coli. This inhibition can be relieved by adding lactose or isopropyl-β-D-thiogalactopyranoside (IPTG).
   7388..7522    -  polyA_signal   SV40 poly(A) signal: SV40 polyadenylation signal
   7542..7677    -  rep_origin     SV40 ori: SV40 origin of replication
   7701..7723    -  promoter       SV40 promoter (fragment): SV40 enhancer and early promoter
   7730..7769    +  CDS            lacI (fragment): lac repressor; lacI; The lac repressor binds to the lac operator to inhibit transcription in E. coli. This inhibition can be relieved by adding lactose or isopropyl-β-D-thiogalactopyranoside (IPTG).
   7782..7803    +  protein_bind   CAP binding site: CAP binding activates transcription in the presence of cAMP. E. coli catabolite activator protein
   7818..7848    +  promoter       lac promoter: promoter for the E. coli lac operon
   7856..7872    +  protein_bind   lac operator: The lac repressor binds to the lac operator to inhibit transcription in E. coli. This inhibition can be relieved by adding lactose or isopropyl-β-D-thiogalactopyranoside (IPTG). lac repressor encoded by lacI
>Addgene plasmid #244570 | CL20_mEGFP_FOidr_018 | addgene full sequence | sequence record 490662 | Addgene NGS Result
AAAAAAAATCTAACCTCAAGTCAAGGCTTTTCTATGGAATAAGGAATGGACAGCAGGGGGCTGTTTCATA
TACTGATGACCTCTTTATAGCCAACCTTTGTTCATGGCAGCCAGCATATGGGCATATGTTGCCAAACTCT
AAACCAAATACTCATTCTGATGTTTTAAATGATTTGCCCTCCCATATGTCCTTCCGAGTGAGAGACACAA
AAAATTCCAACACACTATTGCAATGAAAATAAATTTCCTTTATTAGCCAGAAGTCAGATGCTCAAGGGGC
TTCATGATGTCCCCATAATTTTTGGCAGAGGGAAAAAGATCTGCTAGCTCGAGCAGCTGAAGCTTTATTG
AGGCTTAAGCAGTGGGTTCCCTAGTTAGCCAGAGAGCTCCCAGGCTCAGATCTGGTCTAACCAGAGAGAC
CCAGTACAGGCAAAAAGCAGATCTTGTCTTCTTTGGGAGTGAATTAGCCCTTCCAGTCCCCCCTTTTCTT
TTAAAAAGTGGCTAAGATCTACAGCTGCCTTGTAAGTCATTGGTCTTAAAGGTACCGTAATCTTATCTAG
AACCGGTTCAATGACGGTGACGTTTGTGGCATTGAGGTGTTGGTGGACTAGATGAGTCGAAACTTTGCTG
GCTATTTTGAGACGGGGAACGGCTTTTATCGCGGAACATGCGATACGTCGTAGGAGATGGGGAAACACGG
CTAGACTGTCCACTAGAAAAATCCTCTTCACTAGACGTAAGGTTTTCGTTTGAGCTACAATCGGGCGTAT
AGCCACCGCCGCAGTCTTCGAAGCTACGAGGGGAGTATGAGCGGCGCGGCCACGTCAGGCGCTTTTCTTG
CTCAGAGGTGCTCTGGGAGCGCAGAAGTGGCCCCTTCCCCTCACCTTCCATCATACCGCCCACGTAGATA
CTCTGGTACGGTTGATACTCCAGCGGTGGCCAGGGTGGGCGGGAGCCACCATTGGCGTCGATCAGGTTAT
CTTTCAGGAAGCGCGGATTAAGCTCTGCATCTTCGTAGTCACCATCGACACCGCAGCTAGACTCGGATGA
GCGCCCGCGATAGGGGGGGCGGCTCGCATCACCAACGGAGCTACCGGCGCCATGCTGGGACTTCTTACGT
TCCATTTGCATTGCTTGGCTACCCAAACTGCTGATACGATCGGAAACCTCTTTATCATTGACCTTAACAA
GCCCGCGTTCATGATGAAATTCAACGTTAACGTAAAACGGCTTTTCCGCGTCAGCACCGGGTTGCCCATG
TCCTTTACGGATGCGTTCGAAATTGCTGCGCAGAGCAGCTACGCTCGCGGGAGGCCCACGGTCATCGCGC
TCACCAGAGGCTGCTGCGCCAGGGCGACGCGCGGTGCCAGGGCGAGCTTTGCCAGGAGAACCTTCCCCAT
CTGGACGGGCTTCCGGCTCCTCTGCTGGAGGGGGATCGGCTCCATCGGCGGGGGCCGGTTGCGGACGACT
TGCTGAGGCACGTGGCTCACTGGCTCCATCGGGCGCTTGAGCCGCACGGCGAAAGCCCCAACGTTGACGA
TCATAAGACCGGGAAGCGGCCGCACTTCCCCCGGAGCCTCCGCTTCCGCCCTTGTACAGCTCGTCCATGC
CGAGAGTGATCCCGGCGGCGGTCACGAACTCCAGCAGGACCATGTGATCGCGCTTCTCGTTGGGGTCTTT
GCTCAGCTTGGACTGGGTGCTCAGGTAGTGGTTGTCGGGCAGCAGCACGGGGCCGTCGCCGATGGGGGTG
TTCTGCTGGTAGTGGTCGGCGAGCTGCACGCTGCCGTCCTCGATGTTGTGGCGGATCTTGAAGTTCACCT
TGATGCCGTTCTTCTGCTTGTCGGCCATGATATAGACGTTGTGGCTGTTGTAGTTGTACTCCAGCTTGTG
CCCCAGGATGTTGCCGTCCTCCTTGAAGTCGATGCCCTTCAGCTCGATGCGGTTCACCAGGGTGTCGCCC
TCGAACTTCACCTCGGCGCGGGTCTTGTAGTTGCCGTCGTCCTTGAAGAAGATGGTGCGCTCCTGGACGT
AGCCTTCGGGCATGGCGGACTTGAAGAAGTCGTGCTGCTTCATGTGGTCGGGGTAGCGGCTGAAGCACTG
CACGCCGTAGGTCAGGGTGGTCACGAGGGTGGGCCAGGGCACGGGCAGCTTGCCGGTGGTGCAGATGAAC
TTCAGGGTCAGCTTGCCGTAGGTGGCATCGCCCTCGCCCTCGCCGGACACGCTGAACTTGTGGCCGTTTA
CGTCGCCGTCCAGCTCGACCAGGATGGGCACCACCCCGGTGAACAGCTCCTCGCCCTTGCTCACCATGGT
GGCGACCGGTGGATCCCGGGCCCGCGGTACCGTCGACTGCAGAATTCGGTTCACTAAACGAGCCCGGTTC
ACTAAACGAGCTCTGCTTATATAGACCTCCCACCGTACACGCCTACCGCCCATTTGCGTCAATGGGGCGG
AGTTGTTACGACATTTTGGAAAGTCCCGTTGATTTTGGTGCCAAAACAAACTCCCATTGACGTCAATGGG
GTGGAGACTTGGAAATCCCCGTGAGTCAAACCGCTATCCACGCCCATTGATGTACTGCCAAAACCGCATC
ACCATGGTAATAGCGATGACTAATACGTAGATGTACTGCCAAGTAGGAAAGTCCCATAAGGTCATGTACT
GGGCATAATGCCAGGCGGGCCATTTACCGTCATTGACGTCAATAGGGGGCGTACTTGGCATATGATACAC
TTGATGTACTGCCAAGTGGGCAGTTTACCGTAAATACTCCACCCATTGACGTCAATGGAAAGTCCCTATT
GGCGTTACTATGGGAACATACGTCATTATTGACGTCAATGGGCGGGGGTCGTTGGGCGGTCAGCCAGGCG
GGCCATTTACCGTAAGTTATGTAACGCGGAACTCCATATATGGGCTATGAACTAATGACCCCGTAATTGA
TTACTATTAATAACTAGCACGCGTTCGAAGCTTGAGCTCGGTCCCCTCGGGGTTGGGAGGTGGGTCTGAA
ACGATAATGGTGAATATCCCTGCCTAACTCTATTCACTATAGAAAGTACAGCAAAAACTATTCTTAAACC
TACCAAGCCTCCTACTATCATTATGAATAATTTTATATACCACAGCCAATTTGTTATGTTAAACCAATTC
CACAAACTTGCCCATTTATCTAATTCCAATAATTCTTGTTCATTCTTTTCTTGCTGGTTTTGCGATTCTT
CAATTAAGGAGTGTATTAAGCTTGTGTAATTGTTAATTTCTCTGTCCCACTCCATCCAGGTCGTGTGATT
CCAAATCTGTTCCAGAGATTTATTACTCCAACTAGCATTCCAAGGCACAGCAGTGGTGCAAATGAGTTTT
CCAGAGCAACCCCAAATCCCCAGGAGCTGTTGATCCTTTAGGTATCTTTCCACAGCCAGGATTCTTGCCT
GGAGCTGCTTGATGCCCCAGACTGTGAGTTGCAACAGATGCTGTTGCGCCTCAATAGCCCTCAGCAAATT
GTTCTGCTGCTGCACTATACCAGACAATAATTGTCTGGCCTGTACCGTCAGCGTCATTGACGCTGCGCCC
ATAGTGCTTCCTGCTGCTCCCAAGAACCCAAGGAACAAAGCTCCTATTCCCACTGCTCTTTTTTCTCTCT
GCACCACTCTTCTCTTTGCCTTGGTGGGTGCTACTCCTAATGGTTCAATTTTTACTACTTTATATTTATA
TAATTCACTTCTCCAATTGTCCCTCATATCTCCTCCTTATGGTGTTTTACTAAACTTTTCCATGTTCTAA
TCCTCATCCTGTCTACTTGCCACACAATCATCACCTGCCATCTGTTTTCCATAATCCCTAATGATCTTTG
CTTTTCTTCTTGGCACTACTTTTATGTCACTATTATCTTGTATTACTACTGCCCCTTCACCTTTCCAGAG
GAGCTTTGCTGGTCCTTTCCAAAGTGGATTTCTGCTGTCCCTGTAATAAACCCGAAAATTTTGAATTTTT
GTAATTTGTTTTTGTAATTCTTTAGTTTGTATGTCTGTTGCTATTATGTCTACTATTCTTTCCCCTGCAC
TGTACCCCCCAATCCCCCCTTTTCTTTTAAAATTGTGGATGAATACTGCCATTTGTACTGCTGTCTTAAG
ATGTTCAGCCTGATCTCTTACCTGTCCTATAATTTTCTTTAATTCTTTATTCATAGATTCTACTACTCCT
TGACTTTGGGGATTGTAGGGAATTTCCAGGTCTGAAGATCCTGCTGCTTGCTGTGCTTTTTTCTTACTTT
TGTTTTGCTCTTCCTCTATCTTGTCTAAAGCTTCCTTGGTGTCTTTTATCTCTATCCTTTGATGCACACA
ATAGAGGGTTGCTACTGTATTATATAATGATCTAAGTTCTTCTGATCCTGTCTGAAGGGATGGTTGTAGC
TGTCCCAGTATTTGTCTACAGCCTTCTGATGTTTCTAACAGGCCAGTATTAACTGCGAATCGTTCTAGCT
CCCTGCTTGCCCATACTATATGTTTTAATTTATATTTTTTCTTTCCCCCTGGCCTTAACCGAATTTTTTC
CCATCGCGATCTAATTCTCCCCCGCTTAATACTGACGCTCTCGCACCCATCTCTCTCCTTCTAGCCTCCG
CTAGTCAAAATTTTTGGCGTACTCACCAGTCGCCGCCCCTCGCCTCTTGCCGTGCGCGCTTCAGCAAGCC
GAGTCCTGCGTCGAGAGAGCTCCTCTGGTTTCCCTTTCGCTTTCAAGTCCCTGTTCGGGCGCCACTGCTA
GAGATTTTCCACACTGACTAAAAGGGTCTGAGGGATCTCTAGTTACCAGAGTCACACAACAGACGGGCAC
ACACTACTTGAAGCACTCAAGGCAAGCTTTATTGAGGCTTAAGCAGTGGGTTCCCTAGTTAGCCAGAGAG
CTCCCAGGCTCAGATCTGGTCTAACCAGAGAGACCCAGTACAGGCAAAAAGCAGCTGCTTATATGCAGGA
TCTGAGGGCTCGCCACTCCCCAGTCCCGCCCAGGCCACGCCTCCCATGGTAATAGCGATGACTAATACGT
AGATGTACTGCCAAGTAGGAAAGTCCCATAAGGTCATGTACTGGGCATAATGCCAGGCGGGCCATTTACC
GTCATTGACGTCAATAGGGGGCGTACTTGGCATATGATACACTTGATGTACTGCCAAGTGGGCAGTTTAC
CGTAAATACTCCACCCATTGACGTCAATGGAAAGTCCCTATTGGCGTTACTATGGGAACATACGTCATTA
TTGACGTCAATGGGCGGGGGTCGTTGGGCGGTCAGCCAGGCGGGCCATTTACCGTAAGTTATGTAACGCG
GAACTCCATATATGGGCTATGAACTAATGACCCCGTAATTGATTACTATTAATAACTAGTCAATAATCAA
TGTCGACCCAGGTGGCACTTTTCGGGGAAATGTGCGCGGAACCCCTATTTGTTTATTTTTCTAAATACAT
TCAAATATGTATCCGCTCATGAGACAATAACCCTGATAAATGCTTCAATAATATTGAAAAAGGAAGAGTA
TGAGTATTCAACATTTCCGTGTCGCCCTTATTCCCTTTTTTGCGGCATTTTGCCTTCCTGTTTTTGCTCA
CCCAGAAACGCTGGTGAAAGTAAAAGATGCTGAAGATCAGTTGGGTGCACGAGTGGGTTACATCGAACTG
GATCTCAACAGCGGTAAGATCCTTGAGAGTTTTCGCCCCGAAGAACGTTTTCCAATGATGAGCACTTTTA
AAGTTCTGCTATGTGGCGCGGTATTATCCCGTATTGACGCCGGGCAAGAGCAACTCGGTCGCCGCATACA
CTATTCTCAGAATGACTTGGTTGAGTACTCACCAGTCACAGAAAAGCATCTTACGGATGGCATGACAGTA
AGAGAATTATGCAGTGCTGCCATAACCATGAGTGATAACACTGCGGCCAACTTACTTCTGACAACGATCG
GAGGACCGAAGGAGCTAACCGCTTTTTTGCACAACATGGGGGATCATGTAACTCGCCTTGATCGTTGGGA
ACCGGAGCTGAATGAAGCCATACCAAACGACGAGCGTGACACCACGATGCCTGTAGCAATGGCAACAACG
TTGCGCAAACTATTAACTGGCGAACTACTTACTCTAGCTTCCCGGCAACAATTAATAGACTGGATGGAGG
CGGATAAAGTTGCAGGACCACTTCTGCGCTCGGCCCTTCCGGCTGGCTGGTTTATTGCTGATAAATCTGG
AGCCGGTGAGCGTGGGTCTCGCGGTATCATTGCAGCACTGGGGCCAGATGGTAAGCCCTCCCGTATCGTA
GTTATCTACACGACGGGGAGTCAGGCAACTATGGATGAACGAAATAGACAGATCGCTGAGATAGGTGCCT
CACTGATTAAGCATTGGTAACTGTCAGACCAAGTTTACTCATATATACTTTAGATTGATTTAAAACTTCA
TTTTTAATTTAAAAGGATCTAGGTGAAGATCCTTTTTGATAATCTCATGACCAAAATCCCTTAACGTGAG
TTTTCGTTCCACTGAGCGTCAGACCCCGTAGAAAAGATCAAAGGATCTTCTTGAGATCCTTTTTTTCTGC
GCGTAATCTGCTGCTTGCAAACAAAAAAACCACCGCTACCAGCGGTGGTTTGTTTGCCGGATCAAGAGCT
ACCAACTCTTTTTCCGAAGGTAACTGGCTTCAGCAGAGCGCAGATACCAAATACTGTTCTTCTAGTGTAG
CCGTAGTTAGGCCACCACTTCAAGAACTCTGTAGCACCGCCTACATACCTCGCTCTGCTAATCCTGTTAC
CAGTGGCTGCTGCCAGTGGCGATAAGTCGTGTCTTACCGGGTTGGACTCAAGACGATAGTTACCGGATAA
GGCGCAGCGGTCGGGCTGAACGGGGGGTTCGTGCACACAGCCCAGCTTGGAGCGAACGACCTACACCGAA
CTGAGATACCTACAGCGTGAGCTATGAGAAAGCGCCACGCTTCCCGAAGGGAGAAAGGCGGACAGGTATC
CGGTAAGCGGCAGGGTCGGAACAGGAGAGCGCACGAGGGAGCTTCCAGGGGGAAACGCCTGGTATCTTTA
TAGTCCTGTCGGGTTTCGCCACCTCTGACTTGAGCGTCGATTTTTGTGATGCTCGTCAGGGGGGCGGAGC
CTATGGAAAAACGCCAGCAACGCGGCCTTTTTACGGTTCCTGGCCTTTTGCTGGCCTTTTGCTCACATGT
TCTTTCCTGCGTTATCCCCTGCTTCTGTGGATAACCGTATTACCGCCTTTGAGTGAGCTGATACCGCTCG
CCGCAGCCGAACGACCGAGCGCAGCGAGTCAGTGAGCGAGGAAGCGGAAGAGCGCCCAATACGCAAACCG
CCTCTCCCCGCGCGTTGGCCGATTCATTAATGCAGCGGATCCAGACATGATAAGATACATTGATGAGTTT
GGACAAACCACAACTAGAATGCAGTGAAAAAAATGCTTTATTTGTGAAATTTGTGATGCTATTGCTTTAT
TTGTAACCATTATAAGCTGCAATAAACAAGTTAGCTTTTTGCAAAAGCCTAGGCCTCCAAAAAAGCCTCC
TCACTACTTCTGGAATAGCTCAGAGGCCGAGGCGGCCTCGGCCTCTGCATAAATAAAAAAAATTAGTCAG
CCATGGGGCGGAGAATGGGCGGAACTGGGCGGAGTTAGGGGCGGGATGGGCGGAGTTAGGGGCGGGACTA
TGGTTGCTGACTAATTGAGATGCGGATCCGCTGGCACGACAGGTTTCCCGACTGGAAAGCGGGCAGTGAG
CGCAACGCAATTAATGTGAGTTAGCTCACTCATTAGGCACCCCAGGCTTTACACTTTATGCTTCCGGCTC
GTATGTTGTGTGGAATTGTGAGCGGATAACAATTTCACACAGGAAACAGCTATGACCATGATTACGCCAA
GCTTGGGCTGCAGGTCGAGGGATCTCCATAAGAGAAGAGGGACAGCTATGACTGGGAGTAGTCAGGAGAG
GAGGAAAAATCTGGCTAGTAAAACATGTAAGGAAAATTTTAGGGATGTTAAAGAAAAAAATAACACAAAA
CAAAATAT
